Addgene plasmid #56521: Clover-Alpha-Actinin-19
Purpose: Localization: Alpha Actinin, Excitation: 505, Emission: 515
Depositing lab: Michael Davidson. Depositing organization: Florida State University, Tallahassee. Publication: Improving FRET dynamic range with bright green and red fluorescent proteins. Lam AJ, St-Pierre F, Gong Y, Marshall JD, Cranfill PJ, Baird MA, McKeown MR, Wiedenmann J, Davidson MW, Schnitzer MJ, Tsien RY, Lin MZ. Nat Methods. 2012 Sep 9. doi: 10.1038/nmeth.2171. PubMed 22961245.
Backbone
  Vector backbone: Clover
  Backbone size w/o insert (bp): 4750
  Vector type: Mammalian Expression
  Selectable markers: Neomycin (select with G418)
Growth in bacteria
  Bacterial resistance: Kanamycin, 50 μg/mL
  Growth temperature: 37°C
  Growth strain: DH5alpha
  Copy number: High Copy
Gene/Insert
  Gene/Insert name: Alpha-Actinin (alt name: NM_001102.3)
  Species: H. sapiens (human)
  Promoter: CMV
  Tag / fusion protein: Clover
  Cloning method: Unknown
  Sequencing primers: 5′ CMV-F; 3′ SV40pA-R
Terms and licenses: Academic/Nonprofit Terms; Industry Terms
Depositor comments: . Excitation = 505; Emission = 515
How to cite: Clover-Alpha-Actinin-19 was a gift from Michael Davidson (Addgene plasmid # 56521)
