[The description below was written by a language model from this plasmid's Addgene catalogue record.]
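Description:
Clover-Alpha-Actinin-19 is a mammalian expression plasmid that produces human alpha-actinin fused to the bright green fluorescent protein Clover. It is built on a Clover fluorescent-protein backbone of about 4.75 kb (excluding the insert). In bacteria it is maintained at high copy number under kanamycin selection. It also carries a neomycin resistance marker, so transfected mammalian cells can be selected with G418 to obtain stable lines. The record does not include a feature table, so the origins of replication and the promoters driving the resistance marker are not stated. The listed 3′ sequencing primer implies an SV40 polyadenylation signal downstream of the fusion cassette.

The payload is the human alpha-actinin coding sequence, for which the record gives a RefSeq transcript accession as an alternative name. It is expressed from the strong constitutive CMV promoter as a fusion with Clover. The record does not say which terminus of alpha-actinin carries the tag. The "19" in the name is not explained either, although it may refer to the length of a linker between the two proteins. Alpha-actinin is an actin-crosslinking protein found on stress fibres and at focal adhesions, so the fusion acts as a live-cell localization marker for these actin-associated structures. Clover has a recorded excitation peak of 505 nm and an emission peak of 515 nm. It was developed as a bright green fluorescent protein to improve FRET dynamic range when paired with a red acceptor. This construct is typically used in fluorescence microscopy to visualise alpha-actinin distribution and to show how Clover performs as a fusion tag.
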