>Addgene plasmid #56521 | Clover-Alpha-Actinin-19 | depositor partial sequence | sequence record 87415 | insert sequence
GTCAGATCCGCTAGCGCTACCGGACTCAGATCTCGAGCTCAAGCTTCGCACCATCATGGACCATTATGAT
TCTCAGCAAACCAACGATTACATGCAGCCAGAAGAGGACTGGGACCGGGACCTGCTCCTGGACCCGGCCT
GGGAGAAGCAGCAGAGAAAGACATTCACGGCATGGTGTAACTCCCACCTCCGGAAGGCGGGGACACAGAT
CGAGAACATCGAAGAGGACTTCCGGGATGGCCTGAAGCTCATGCTGCTGCTGGAGGTCATCTCAGGTGAA
CGCTTGGCCAAGCCAGAGCGAGGCAAGATGAGAGTGCACAAGATCTCCAACGTCAACAAGGCCCTGGATT
TCATAGCCAGCAAAGGCGTCAAACTGGTGTCCATCGGAGCCGAAGAAATCGTGGATGGGAATGTGAAGAT
GACCCTGGGCATGATCTGGACCATCATCCTGCGCTTTGCCATCCAGGACATCTCCGTGGAAGAGACTTCA
GCCAAGGAAGGGCTGCTCCTGTGGTGTCAGAGAAAGACAGCCCCTTACAAAAATGTCAACATCCAGAACT
TCCACATAAGCTGGAAGGATGGCCTCGGCTTCTGTGCTTTGATCCACCGACACCGGCCCGAGCTGATTGA
CTACGGGAAGCTGCGGAAGGATGATCCACTCACAAATCTGAATACGGCTTTTGACGTGGCAGAGAAGTAC
CTGGACATCCCCAAGATGCTGGATGCCGAAGACATCGTTGGAACTGCCCGACCGGATGAGAAAGCCATCA
TGACTTACGTGTCTAGCTTCTACCACGCCTTCTCTGGAGCCCAGAAGGCGGAGACAGCAGCCAATCGCAT
CTGCAAGGTGTTGGCCGTCAACCAGGAGAACGAGCAGCTTATGGAAGACTACGAGAAGCTGGCCAGTGAT
CTGTTGGAGTGGATCCGCCGCACAATCCCGTGGCTGGAGAACCGGGTGCCCGAGAACACCATGCATGCCA
TGCAACAGAAGCTGGAGGACTTCCGGGACTACCGGCGCCTGCACAAGCCGCCCAAGGTGCAGGAGAAGTG
CCAGCTGGAGATCAACTTCAACACGCTGCAGACCAAGCTGCGGCTCAGCAACCGGCCTGCCTTCATGCCC
TCTGAGGGCAGGATGGTCTCGGACATCAACAATGCCTGGGGCTGCCTGGAGCAGGTGGAGAAGGGCTATG
AGGAGTGGTTGCTGAATGAGATCCGGAGGCTGGAGCGACTGGACCACCTGGCAGAGAAGTTCCGGCAGAA
GGCCTCCATCCACGAGGCCTGGACTGACGGCAAAGAGGCCATGCTGCGACAGAAGGACTATGAGACCGCC
ACCCTCTCGGAGATCAAGGCCTTGCTCAAGAAGCATGAGGCCTTCGAGAGTGACCTGGCTGCCCACCAGG
ACCGTGTGGAGCAGATTGCCGCCATCGCACAGGAGCTCAATGAGCTGGACTATTATGACTCACCCAGTGT
CAACGCCCGTTGCCAAAAGATCTGTGACCAGTGGGACAATCTGGGGGCCCTAACTCAGAAGCGAAGGGAA
GCTCTGGAGCGGACCGAGAAACTGCTGGAGACCATTGACCAGCTGTACTTGGAGTATGCCAAGCGGGCTG
CACCCTTCAACAACTGGATGGAGGGGGCCATGGAGGACCTGCAGGACACCTTCATTGTGCACACCATTGA
GGAGATCCAGGGACTGACCACAGCCCATGAGCAGTTCAAGGCCACCCTCCCTGATGCCGACAAGGAGCGC
CTGGCCATCCTGGGCATCCACAATGAGGTGTCCAAGATTGTCCAGACCTACCACGTCAATATGGCGGGCA
CCAACCCCTACACAACCATCACGCCTCAGGAGATCAATGGCAAATGGGACCACGTGCGGCAGCTGGTGCC
TCGGAGGGACCAAGCTCTGACGGAGGAGCATGCCCGACAGCAGCACAATGAGAGGCTACGCAAGCAGTTT
GGAGCCCAGGCCAATGTCATCGGGCCCTGGATCCAGACCAAGATGGAGGAGATCGGGAGGATCTCCATTG
AGATGCATGGGACCCTGGAGGACCAGCTCAGCCACCTGCGGCAGTATGAGAAGAGCATCGTCAACTACAA
GCCAAAGATTGATCAGCTGGAGGGCGACCACCAGCTCATCCAGGAGGCGCTCATCTTCGACAACAAGCAC
ACCAACTACACCATGGAGCACATCCGTGTGGGCTGGGAGCAGCTGCTCACCACCATCGCCAGGACCATCA
ATGAGGTAGAGAACCAGATCCTGACCCGGGATGCCAAGGGCATCAGCCAGGAGCAGATGAATGAGTTCCG
GGCCTCCTTCAACCACTTTGACCGGAAGAAGACAGGCATGATGGACACGGATGATTTCCGCGCCTGCCTG
ATCTCCATGGGTTACAACATGGGAGAAGCAGAATTTGCCCGCATCATGAGCATTGTGGACCCCAACCGCC
TGGGGGTAGTGACATTCCAGGCCTTCATTGACTTCATGTCCCGCGAGACAGCCGACACAGATACAGCAGA
CCAAGTCATGGCTTCCTTCAAGATCCTGGCTGGGGACAAGAACTACATTACCATGGACGAGCTGCGCCGC
GAGCTGCCACCCGACCAGGCTGAGTACTGCATCGCGCGGATGGCCCCCTACACCGGCCCCGACTCCGTGC
CAGGTGCTCTGGACTACATGTCCTTCTCCACGGCGCTGTACGGCGAGAGTGACCTCAAGCTTCGAATTCT
GCAGTCGACGGTACCGCGGGCCCGGGATCCACCGGTCGCCACCATGGTGAGCAAGGGCGAGGAGCTGTTC
ACCGGGGTGGTGCCCATCCTGGTCGAGCTGGACGGCGACGTAAACGGCCACAAGTTCAGCGTCCGCGGCG
AGGGCGAGGGCGATGCCACCAACGGCAAGCTGACCCTGAAGTTCATCTGCACCACCGGCAAGCTGCCCGT
GCCCTGGCCCACCCTCGTGACCACCTTCGGCTACGGCGTGGCCTGCTTCAGCCGCTACCCCGACCACATG
AAGCAGCACGACTTCTTCAAGTCCGCCATGCCCGAAGGCTACGTCCAGGAGCGCACCATCTCTTTCAAGG
ACGACGGTACCTACAAGACCCGCGCCGAGGTGAAGTTCGAGGGCGACACCCTGGTGAACCGCATCGAGCT
GAAGGGCATCGACTTCAAGGAGGACGGCAACATCCTGGGGCACAAGCTGGAGTACAACTTCAACAGCCAC
AACGTCTATATCACGGCCGACAAGCAGAAGAACGGCATCAAGGCTAACTTCAAGATCCGCCACAACGTTG
AGGACGGCAGCGTGCAGCTCGCCGACCACTACCAGCAGAACACCCCCATCGGCGACGGCCCCGTGCTGCT
GCCCGACAACCACTACCTGAGCCATCAGTCCGCCCTGAGCAAAGACCCCAACGAGAAGCGCGATCACATG
GTCCTGCTGGAGTTCGTGACCGCCGCCGGGATCACTCTCGGCATGGACGAGCTGTACAAGTAAGCGGCCG
CGACTCTAGATCATAATCAGCCATACCA
