>Addgene plasmid #56521 | Clover-Alpha-Actinin-19 | addgene partial sequence | sequence record 122921 | EGFP-N 5'-CGTCGCCGTCCAGCTCGACCAG-3'
TTGCTCACCATGGTGGCGACCGGTGCGGCGACGGCCAGGCCGAGGAGGCCGAGCAGCAACGGCACGGATA
GCAGCATGGTGGCGCTAGCGGATCTGACGGTTCACTAAACCAGCTCTGCTTATATAGACCTCCCACCGTA
CACGCCTACCGCCCATTTGCGTCAATGGGGCGGAGTTGTTACGACATTTTGGAAAGTCCCGTTGATTTTG
GTGCCAAAACAAACTCCCATTGACGTCAATGGGGTGGAGACTTGGAAATCCCCGTGAGTCAAACCGCTAT
CCACGCCCATTGATGTACTGCCAAAACCGCATCACCATGGTAATAGCGATGACTAATACGTAGATGTACT
GCCAAGTAGGAAAGTCCCATAAGGTCATGTACTGGGCATAATGCCAGGCGGGCCATTTACCGTCATTGAC
GTCAATAGGGGGCGTACTTGGCATATGATACACTTGATGTACTGCCAAGTGGGCAGTTTACCGTAAATAC
TCCACCCATTGACGTCAATGGAAAGTCCCTATTGGCGTTACTATGGGAACATACGTCATTATTGACGTCA
ATGGGCGGGGGTCGTTGGGCGGTCAGCCAGGCGGGCCATTTACCGTAAGTTATGTAACGCGGAACTCCAT
ATATGGGCTATGAACTAATGACCCCGTAATTGATTACTATTAATAACTAATGCATGGCGGTAATACGGTT
ATCCACAGAATCAGGGGATAACGCAGGAAAGAACATGTGAGCAAAAGGCCAGCAAAAGGCCAGGAACCGT
AAAAAGGCCGCGTTGCTGGCGTTTTTCCATAGGCTCCGCCCCCCTGACGAGCATCACAAAAATCGACGCT
CAAGTCAGAG
