>Addgene plasmid #56521 | Clover-Alpha-Actinin-19 | addgene partial sequence | sequence record 124129 | SV40pA-R 5'-GAAATTTGTGATGCTATTGC-3'
TTAACAACAACAATTGCATTCATTTTATGTTTCAGGTTCAGGGGGAGGTGTGGGAGGTTTTTTAAAGCAA
GTAAAACCTCTACAAATGTGGTATGGCTGATTATGATCAGTTATCTAGATCCGGTGGATCCCGGGCCCGC
GGTACCGTCGACTGCAGAATTCTTACAGCTCGTCCTTTCCGGACTTGTACAGCTCGTCCATGCCGAGAGT
GATCCCGGCGGCGGTCACGAACTCCAGCAGGACCATGTGATCGCGCTTCTCGTTGGGGTCTTTGCTCAGC
TTGGACTGGGTGCTCAGGTAGTGGTTGTCGGGCAGCAGCACGGGGCCGTCGCCGATGGGGGTGTTCTGCT
GGTAGTGGTCGGCGAGCTGCACGCTGCCGTCCTCGATGTTGCAGTTGAGGCCGAAGTTGGCCTTGATGCC
GTTCTTCTGCTTGTCGGCGGTGATATAGACGTTGCCGTGGATGGCGTTGTACTCCAGCTTGTGCCCCAGG
ATGTTGCCGTCCTCCTTGAAGTCGATGCCCTTCAGCTCGATGCGGTTCACCAGGGTGTCGCCCTCGAACT
TCACCTCGGCGCGGGTCTTGTAGTTGCCGTCGTCCTTGAAGAAGATGGTGCGCTCCTGGACGTAGCCTTC
GGGCATGGCGGACTTGAAGAAGTCGTGCTGCTTCATGTGGTCGGGGTAGCGGGCGAAGCACTGCACGCCC
CAGCTCAGGGTGGTCACGAGGGTGGGCCAGGGCACGGGCAGCTTGCCGGTGGTGCAGATGAACTTCAGGG
TCAGCTTGCCGTAGGTGGCATCGCCCTCGC
